>Addgene plasmid #192769 | Ppst93-MCRaeo-NG mcrBGA | addgene full sequence | sequence record 379176 | Addgene NGS Result
TTATTATTACTTTTTTTGATTTCTTGTAAAAAATCGAACATATTTTACATATTGTAAAAAATAAAAAAGA
TTTAAAAAAAGTGTCCGAAAAAGTTAAACAAACATTATTATTAAAATGTTAGTTTAATATGTATCTTGAT
ATGCTCTTCTTTCTTTCATGCTTAAACTTGTATAACTGTATGCTTTTTTCATTTCCTTTATTTTGTCCTT
TCCTTTCTTTGTTATCTGGTAATATCCTTCCTTCTTTCCTGCATACTTCAAAAATCCAAGGTTTTTTAAG
TTATCGAGATAAGAATTACTAGATGAATTCGCGCCCGGTTCTAGATTTATTCATAAAATAGGAACTAAAA
TACCAAAATAGAAACATTTATATACATTTGATGTGTAGGGTATACCATAAACCTGGGAGGTGTCTCATAT
GGTTAAATACGAAGATAAAATTAACCTTTACGATGCAAAAGGAAACCTTGCAGAAGAAAACGTTCCACTT
GAAGCAATTTCACCATTATACAATCCAGTTGTTAAAGATATGGTTAAATCAATTAAAAGAACAGTTGCAG
TTAACCTTGCAGGAATTGAAGCAACACTTAAAGCAGGAACTATTGGAGGAAAAGCATGTAGAGTTCCAGG
AAGAACTCTTGATTTACCAATTGTTGATGAAGCAGAAGCAATTATGGATAAAGTTGAAAAAATTCTTAAA
ATTTCAGAAGATGATGATACAAATATTAGAACTATTAATGGAGGAAAACAAGCAGTTGTTCAGGTTCCAT
CAAAAAGACTTGATATTGCAGCAGAATACTCAGTTTCAATGTTATCAACAGGAATGGCACTTAAAGAAGC
AATTATTGATACATTTGATGTTGATATGTTTGATGGATCAACTGTTCACGCAGCAATTGTTGGAAGATAT
CCACAAGTTATGGATTACATGGGAGGAAATATTGCATCATTATTAGGAGCACCATCAAATATGGAAGGAT
TAGGATACGCACTTAGAAACATTATGGTTAACCACTACGTTGCAACAACAAAGAAAAATCTTATGAACGC
AGTTGCATTTTCATCAATTATGGAACAAACTGCAATGTTTGAAATGGGAGATGCAATTGGATCATTTGAA
AGAATGCACTTATTAGGACTTGGATACCAGGGACTTAACGCAGATAACATTGTTATTGATTTAGTTAAAG
CAAATGCATCAGGAACAGTTGGAACTGTTGTTGCATCAGTTGTTGAAAGAGCACTTGAAGATAAAGTTAT
TGCAGAAGATAAAACAATGAACTCAGGATTTACTATGTACAAACCAGTTGATGTTGCAAAATGGAATGCA
TACGCAGCAGCAGGATTAGTTGCAGCATCAATTGTTAATTGTGGAGCAGCAAGAGCAGCACAAAATGTTG
CATCAACAATTCTTTACTACAACGATATTCTTGAATATGAAACAGGATTACCAGGAACTGATTACGGAAG
ATCAGAAGGAACTGCAGTTGGATTTTCATTTTTCTCACACTCAATTTATGGAGGCGGAGGACCAGGAATT
TTTACAGGAAATCACGTTGTTACTAGACACTCAAAAGGATTTGCAATTCCACCAGTTACAGCAGCATTAT
GTGTTGATGCAGGAACACAGATGTTTTCACCAGAAAAAACTTCAGCATTAGTTGGAGCAGTTTACTCAGA
TATTCCAGAATTTAGAGAACCACTTAAACACGTTATTGAAGGAGCAATTGAAATTAAAGATAAAATTTAA
ATTAAAAGGTGATTCTATGGATTACAAAGATGATGATGATAAAGGCGCCAGCTGGTCACACCCACAATTT
GAAAAAGGAGGTGGATCAGGAGGTGGATCAGGAGGTTCAGCATGGTCACATCCTCAGTTTGAAAAATCAG
CAATGGCATATACTCCACAATTTTGTCCAGGATCAACAACTGTTGCACAGAATAGAAGAGATCACATGAA
TCCAGATGTTCAACTTGAAAAACTTAGAGAAATTCCAGATGATGAAATTGTTAAAGTTATGGGACACAGA
CAGCCAGGAGAAGATTACAAAACAGTTCACCCACCATTAGAAGAAATGGATATGCCAGAAGATTTTGTTA
GAGATATTGTTGAACCAATGTCAGGAGCAAAAGAAGGACACAGAATTAGATACATTCAATTTGCAGATTC
AATGTACAATGCACCAGCACAGCCATATGATAGAGCAAGAACTTACATGTGGAGATTTAGAGGAGTTGAT
ACAGGAACTCTTTCAGGAAGACAAGTTATTGAAATGAGAGAATCAAACCTTGAAGAAATGTCAAAAAACT
TTTGTATTGATACAGCATTTTTCGATCCAGCAACTTGTGGAATGAGAGGAGCAACAGTTCACGGACACTC
ACTTAGACTTGATGAAAACGGACTTATGTTTGATGCATTACAAAGATATGTTTTTGATGAAAAAACAGGA
CACGTTCTTTACGTTAAAGATCAGGTTGGAAGACCATTAGATGAACCAGTTGATTTTGGAGAACCATTAT
CAACTGAAAAACTTAAAGAAATTACAACTATTTACAGAAAAGATTCAATTGCAATGAGAGATGATGAAGA
AATTGTTACAGTTGTTAAAAGAATTCACAGAGCAAGAACTCTTGGAGGATATATGCCAACAGAAAAAATT
TTTGAAGGATTATAAGTGAAATACGATACAGCAAATATTGAATATATTACTTAACCTACCTCTACTTACC
TTTTGAGGTGAATTTTATGGAAGCAGAAAAGAAATTATTTCTTAAAGCATTAAAAGAAAAATTTGATGAA
GATCCAAAAGAAAAATACACAAAATTTTACACTTACGGAGGATGGAAACAATCAAAAAGAAAAACTGAAT
TTGTTGAAGCAGCAAAAGATATTGCAGATAAAAGAGGTGGAATGCCAGGATACAATCCAGATATTGGAGT
TCCATTAGGACAGAGAAAAATGATGTCATACAAACTTTCAGGAACAGATGATTACGTTGAAGGAGATGAT
TTACACTTTATGAACAACGCAGCAATTCAACAGCTTCACGATGATATTAGAAGAACTGTTATTGTTGGAA
TGGATACAGGACACATGGTTCTTGAAAAACGATTAGGAGTTGAAGTTACACCAGAAACTATTAACGAATA
CATGGAAACTATTAATCACGCATTACCTGGAGGAGCAGTTGTTCAAGAACACATGGTTGAAGTTGATCCA
GCATTAGCATGGGATTCATACGCAAAAATTTTTACAGGAGATGATGAACTTGCAGATGAATTAGATAAAA
GAGTTTTAGTTGATATTAACAAATTATTTCCAGAAGAACAAGCAGAAGAACTTAAAGCAGCAATTGGAAA
GAAAACATACCAGATTTCAAGAGTTCCAACATTAGTTGGAAGAGTTTGTGATGGAGGAACTATTGCAAGA
TGGTCAGCAATGCAGATTGGAATGTCATTTATTACAGCATACAAACTTTGTGCAGGAGAAGCAGCAATTG
CAGATTTTTCATACGCAGCAAAACACGCAGATGTTATTGGAATGGGAACTGCATTACCAGCAAGAAGATC
AAGAGGAGCAAATGAACCTGGAGGAATTCCATTTGGAATTCTTTGTGATGTTGTTCAAACAACTAGAATT
TCAGATGATCCAGTTGAACAGTCATTAGAAGTTGTTGCAACAGGAGCAATGTTATATGATCAAATTTGGT
TAGGAGCATACATGTCTGGAGGAGTTGGATTTACACAGTATGCAACTGCAGCATACACAGATGATATTCT
TGATGATTTTTGTTACTACGGACTTGATTACGTTGAAAAGAAATTTGGAAGATGTGGAACAAAAGCAACT
ATGGATGTAGTTGAAGATATTGCAACAGAAGTTACTCTTTACTCACTTGAACAATACGATGAATACCCAA
CTTTATTAGAAGATCACTTTGGAGGATCACAGAGAGCAGCAGTTGCAGCAGCAGCAGCAGGAGTTTCAGT
TTGTATGGCAACAGGAAATTCAAATGCAGGAGTTAACGGATGGTACCTTTCACAAATTATGCACAAAGAA
TACCACTCAAGACTTGGATTTTACGGATACGATTTACAAGATCAGTGTGGAGCATCAAACTCACTTTCAA
TTAGAAACGATGAATCATCACCATTAGAACTTAGAGGACCAAACTACCCAAATTACGCAATGAATGTTGG
ACACCAAGGAGAATACGCAGGAATTACTCAGGCAGCACACTCAGCAAGAGGAGATGCATTTGCAATGAAT
CCATTAATTAAAGTTGCATTTGCAGATCCATCACTTATTTTTGATTTTGCAAGACCAAGAAAATGTTGTG
CAAGAGGAGCATTAAGAGAATTTGAAGTTGCAGGAGAAAGAGATCCAATTTTACCAGCAAAATAAACTAG
TAGCGGCCGCTGCAGGATATAGCAAAAGTGGGACTTAAGTTCCCACTTTTGCTATTTTATAAAAAACGCC
CTATTCGTAATATACTATTCAAAACTAAATATTCATTGAAATATTTGGGTAATAATTAATATTAATCTAA
TATTTAGATATTGAGATATAATAATAACATTTTTTTAAAAAATCATCTATTTTCATCTTAATTTTATATA
TTAAAGCCCATTTTTTGAGTATTCAAATTCAAATTATTGTGTTATTAACATCTTATATATAAACTTTTCT
ATTTAATGTTAATGAAAAAGTGAATATATATACATAGAGTAATGTTATGATGTATATATCAAAAAAAACT
AGAGGAGACGACCTTCCATGACAGAATATAAACCAACAGTTAGATTAGCAACAAGAGATGACGTACCTAG
GGCAGTAAGAACTCTTGCAGCAGCTTTTGCAGATTATCCAGCAACAAGACACACAGTTGATCCAGATAGA
CACATTGAAAGAGTTACAGAATTACAAGAATTATTTTTAACAAGAGTTGGTCTTGATATAGGTAAAGTAT
GGGTTGCAGATGATGGAGCAGCAGTTGCAGTTTGGACAACACCAGAATCAGTTGAAGCTGGTGCTGTTTT
TGCAGAAATTGGACCAAGAATGGCTGAATTATCAGGATCAAGATTAGCAGCTCAGCAACAGATGGAAGGA
TTACTTGCACCACACAGACCAAAAGAACCAGCATGGTTTTTAGCAACAGTTGGAGTTTCACCAGATCACC
AGGGAAAAGGTTTAGGTTCTGCTGTTGTACTTCCTGGTGTTGAAGCAGCTGAAAGAGCAGGAGTTCCAGC
ATTTTTAGAAACATCAGCACCAAGAAATCTTCCATTTTATGAAAGACTTGGATTTACAGTTACAGCAGAT
GTTGAAGTTCCAGAAGGACCAAGAACATGGTGTATGACAAGAAAACCAGGAGCATAACCATGGCTCCGAC
CGAAGCCACCCGGGGCGGCCCCGCCGACCCCGCACCCGCCCCCGAGGCCCACCGCGGGGGACACACCGAA
CACGCCGACCCTGCTGAACACGCGGCGCAGTTCGGTGCCCAGGAGCGGATCGGGAATTAATTCGAAGCTG
CTGGTGAAAGAGACCCTATCTTACCTGCTAAAATCTAAGTTAATTACTAATTTATTATTAATTTATTATT
AGATTGGGTAAAATAGTAAAAGAAAACTAAAGGAAACCTAATATGGTTTCCTTTTTTTATATATTTTTAA
TTCACTGGGGGGATTTAAAACTTCATTTTTAATTTAAAAGGATCTAGGTGAAGATCCTTGGTGCACTCTC
AGTACAATCTGCTCTGATGCCGCATAGTTAAGCCAGCCCCGACACCCGCCAACACCCGCTGACGCGCCCT
GACGGGCTTGTCTGCTCCCGGCATCCGCTTACAGACAAGCTGTGACCGTCTCCGGGAGCTGCATGTGTCA
GAGGTTTTCACCGTCATCACCGAAACGCGCGAGACGAAAGGGCCTCGTGATACGCCTATTTTTATAGGTT
AATGTCATGATAATAATGGTTTCTTAGACGTCAGGTGGCACTTTTCGGGGAAATGTGCGCGGAACCCCTA
TTTGTTTATTTTTCTAAATACATTCAAATATGTATCCGCTCATGAGACAATAACCCTGATAAATGCTTCA
ATAATATTGAAAAAGGAAGAGTATGAGTATTCAACATTTCCGTGTCGCCCTTATTCCCTTTTTTGCGGCA
TTTTGCCTTCCTGTTTTTGCTCACCCAGAAACGCTGGTGAAAGTAAAAGATGCTGAAGATCAGTTGGGTG
CACGAGTGGGTTACATCGAACTGGATCTCAACAGCGGTAAGATCCTTGAGAGTTTTCGCCCCGAAGAACG
TTTTCCAATGATGAGCACTTTTAAAGTTCTGCTATGTGGCGCGGTATTATCCCGTATTGACGCCGGGCAA
GAGCAACTCGGTCGCCGCATACACTATTCTCAGAATGACTTGGTTGAGTACTCACCAGTCACAGAAAAGC
ATCTTACGGATGGCATGACAGTAAGAGAATTATGCAGTGCTGCCATAACCATGAGTGATAACACTGCGGC
CAACTTACTTCTGACAACGATCGGAGGACCGAAGGAGCTAACCGCTTTTTTGCACAACATGGGGGATCAT
GTAACTCGCCTTGATCGTTGGGAACCGGAGCTGAATGAAGCCATACCAAACGACGAGCGTGACACCACGA
TGCCTGTAGCAATGGCAACAACGTTGCGCAAACTATTAACTGGCGAACTACTTACTCTAGCTTCCCGGCA
ACAATTAATAGACTGGATGGAGGCGGATAAAGTTGCAGGACCACTTCTGCGCTCGGCCCTTCCGGCTGGC
TGGTTTATTGCTGATAAATCTGGAGCCGGTGAGCGTGGGTCTCGCGGTATCATTGCAGCACTGGGGCCAG
ATGGTAAGCCCTCCCGTATCGTAGTTATCTACACGACGGGGAGTCAGGCAACTATGGATGAACGAAATAG
ACAGATCGCTGAGATAGGTGCCTCACTGATTAAGCATTGGTAACTGTCAGACCAAGTTTACTCATATATA
CTTTAGATTGATTTAAAACTTCATTTTTAATTTAAAAGGATCTAGGTGAAGATCCTTTTTGATAATCTCA
TGACCAAAATCCCTTAACGTGAGTTTTCGTTCCACTGAGCGTCAGACCCCGTAGAAAAGATCAAAGGATC
TTCTTGAGATCCTTTTTTTCTGCGCGTAATCTGCTGCTTGCAAACAAAAAAACCACCGCTACCAGCGGTG
GTTTGTTTGCCGGATCAAGAGCTACCAACTCTTTTTCCGAAGGTAACTGGCTTCAGCAGAGCGCAGATAC
CAAATACTGTTCTTCTAGTGTAGCCGTAGTTAGGCCACCACTTCAAGAACTCTGTAGCACCGCCTACATA
CCTCGCTCTGCTAATCCTGTTACCAGTGGCTGCTGCCAGTGGCGATAAGTCGTGTCTTACCGGGTTGGAC
TCAAGACGATAGTTACCGGATAAGGCGCAGCGGTCGGGCTGAACGGGGGGTTCGTGCACACAGCCCAGCT
TGGAGCGAACGACCTACACCGAACTGAGATACCTACAGCGTGAGCTATGAGAAAGCGCCACGCTTCCCGA
AGGGAGAAAGGCGGACAGGTATCCGGTAAGCGGCAGGGTCGGAACAGGAGAGCGCACGAGGGAGCTTCCA
GGGGGAAACGCCTGGTATCTTTATAGTCCTGTCGGGTTTCGCCACCTCTGACTTGAGCGTCGATTTTTGT
GATGCTCGTCAGGGGGGCGGAGCCTATGGAAAAACGCCAGCAACGCGGCCTTTTTACGGTTCCTGGCCTT
TTGCTGGCCTTTTGCTCACATGGTACCCATTATTTAGTTTTTTTTTATCACCACAACGTATAAACCCCCT
TTCAGAAGAAAACAGAGAATGAAAACAGATTTTAATTTATATATCGTATCTATAATTTAGTTTTTTTTTA
TTGCAGTTTTAGAAGTGCGTTTGTCCTGGAGCGAAATACACGATATCGTGTAGTCTCCTTCAGATGAAAA
TAATATTTTTAATTTTCAGAAATATTACTGGAAAAATACCTGAAAAATATTTGAAAAAAAAACATACACC
CAGCGGGGAAAAATCGAACATTTTGAAAAAGTCTATTTATAGGGTTTAAACAGGGCCAAGACCTGCGGGA
TATACCCCAAAAATGTTCGATAAAAAAATCGAACATTTTTCGAACATTTTTTATAATGTTCGATGTGTGC
GAGTATGTTCGATAAAAAAATCGAACATTTTGAAAGACAATTTGAAGAGATATAAAAAAAATAATCTATT
ATAATATAGATATATAATATGTTCGATATGTTCGATATTTTTTTATATATTATATTATATTTAACCTTGT
ATTGATTATTGAATAATAT
Features (pLannotate 1.2.2; 12 found; start..end, strand, type, name):
    419..1747    +  CDS            mrtB: MCRY_METTH - Experimental evidence at protein level: Swiss-Prot protein existence level 1. Component of the methyl-coenzyme M reductase (MCR) I that catalyzes the reductive cleavage of methyl-coenzyme M (CoM-S-CH3 or 2- (methylthio)ethanesulfonate) using coenzyme B (CoB or 7- mercaptoheptanoylthreonine phosphate) as reductant which results in the production of methane and the mixed heterodisulfide of CoB and CoM (CoM-S-S-CoB). This is the final step in methanogenesis. From Methanothermobacter thermautotrophicus (strain ATCC 29096 / DSM 1053 / JCM 10044 / NBRC 100330 / Delta H) (Methanobacteriu
   1769..1792    +  CDS            2xFLAG (fragment): two tandem FLAG® epitope tags
   1893..2642    +  CDS            mrtG (fragment): MCRZ_METTM - Experimental evidence at protein level: Swiss-Prot protein existence level 1. Component of the methyl-coenzyme M reductase (MCR) I that catalyzes the reductive cleavage of methyl-coenzyme M (CoM-S-CH3 or 2- (methylthio)ethanesulfonate) using coenzyme B (CoB or 7- mercaptoheptanoylthreonine phosphate) as reductant which results in the production of methane and the mixed heterodisulfide of CoB and CoM (CoM-S-S-CoB). This is the final step in methanogenesis. From Methanothermobacter marburgensis (strain ATCC BAA-927 / DSM 2133 / JCM 14651 / NBRC 100331 / OCM 82 / Marburg) (Methanobac
   2747..4399    +  CDS            mcrA: MCRA_METJA - Experimental evidence at protein level: Swiss-Prot protein existence level 1. Component of the methyl-coenzyme M reductase (MCR) I that catalyzes the reductive cleavage of methyl-coenzyme M (CoM-S-CH3 or 2- (methylthio)ethanesulfonate) using coenzyme B (CoB or 7- mercaptoheptanoylthreonine phosphate) as reductant which results in the production of methane and the mixed heterodisulfide of CoB and CoM (CoM-S-S-CoB). This is the final step in methanogenesis. From Methanocaldococcus jannaschii (strain ATCC 43067 / DSM 2661 / JAL-1 / JCM 10045 / NBRC 100440) (Methanococcus jannaschii).
   4406..4425    +  misc_feature   BioBrick suffix: universal suffix for all parts
   4778..5374    +  CDS            pac: PUAC_STRAD - Protein predicted: Swiss-Prot protein existence level 4. Detoxification of puromycin. From Streptomyces alboniger.
   5380..5511    +  CDS            dmpM (fragment): DMPM_STRAD - Protein inferred from homology: Swiss-Prot protein existence level 3. From Streptomyces alboniger.
   5729..5776    -  misc_feature   bom (fragment): basis of mobility region from pBR322
   5878..5913    -  CDS            rop (fragment): Rop protein, which maintains plasmids at low copy number; rop
   6008..6112    +  promoter       AmpR promoter: bla
   6113..6973    +  CDS            AmpR: β-lactamase; bla; confers resistance to ampicillin, carbenicillin, and related antibiotics
   7144..7732    +  rep_origin     ori: high-copy-number ColE1/pMB1/pBR322/pUC origin of replication
