[The description below was written by a language model from this plasmid's Addgene catalogue record and pLannotate feature annotations shown in this document.]
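Description:
Ppst93-MCRaeo-NG mcrBGA is an approximately 8.3 kb Escherichia coli–Methanococcus shuttle-type expression plasmid built on the pMEV5 backbone and intended for heterologous protein production in the methanogenic archaeon Methanococcus maripaludis. In E. coli it is maintained through a high-copy ColE1/pUC-type origin and selected with ampicillin via the bla gene and its promoter; short remnants of the pBR322 bom and rop regions are also detected. Selection in M. maripaludis relies on puromycin, conferred by the Streptomyces alboniger pac (puromycin N-acetyltransferase) gene, which is followed by a small fragment of the neighbouring dmpM gene. The feature table does not annotate an archaeal replication origin or the promoter driving pac.

The roughly 4 kb insert encodes methyl-coenzyme M reductase (MCR) from Methanococcus aeolicus, arranged as three consecutive same-strand open reading frames in the order mcrB, mcrG and mcrA. The automated annotation recognised these by homology to the beta, gamma and alpha subunits of MCR from other methanogens, so the species named in the table reflect database matches, not the source organism. MCR catalyses the final, methane-releasing step of methanogenesis, reducing methyl-coenzyme M with coenzyme B. The record lists a Flag-Strep2 tag. A FLAG sequence lies between mcrB and mcrG, consistent with the "NG" label indicating tagging at the N-terminus of the gamma subunit, although the record does not say so explicitly. The name suggests expression from a "Ppst93" promoter, probably located upstream of mcrB, but this element is not annotated or described. A BioBrick suffix follows mcrA. The construct is used to express and affinity-purify a tagged recombinant MCR complex in M. maripaludis.
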