Addgene plasmid #192769: Ppst93-MCRaeo-NG mcrBGA
Purpose: Expresses NG-tagged MCRaeoBGA in Methanococcus maripaludis
Depositing lab: William B. Whitman. Depositing organization: University of Georgia. Publication: Expression of divergent methyl/alkyl coenzyme M reductases from uncultured archaea. Shao N, Fan Y, Chou CW, Yavari S, Williams RV, Amster IJ, Brown SM, Drake IJ, Duin EC, Whitman WB, Liu Y. Commun Biol. 2022 Oct 20;5(1):1113. doi: 10.1038/s42003-022-04057-6. PubMed 36266535.
Backbone
  Vector backbone: pMEV5
  Backbone size w/o insert (bp): 4300
  Total vector size (bp): 8300
  Vector type: Synthetic Biology ; Heterologous expression in Methanococcus maripaludis
  Selectable markers: Puromycin
Growth in bacteria
  Bacterial resistance: Ampicillin, 100 μg/mL
  Growth temperature: 37°C
  Growth strain: DH5alpha
  Copy number: Unknown
Gene/Insert
  Gene/Insert name: Methyl coenzyme M reductase (alt name: MCR)
  Species: Methanococcus aeolicus
  Insert size (bp): 4000
  Tag / fusion protein: Flag-Strep2
Terms and licenses: Academic/Nonprofit Terms; Industry Terms
How to cite: Ppst93-MCRaeo-NG mcrBGA was a gift from William B. Whitman (Addgene plasmid # 192769 ; http://n2t.net/addgene:192769 ; RRID:Addgene_192769)
